>Addgene plasmid #50437 | pLenti4/TO-hEPO | depositor partial sequence | sequence record 75357 | hEPO sequence
ATGGGGGTGCACGAATGTCCTGCCTGGCTGTGGCTTCTCCTGTCCCTGCTGTCGCTCCCTCTGGGCCTCC
CAGTCCTGGGCGCCCCACCACGCCTCATCTGTGACAGCCGAGTCCTGGAGAGGTACCTCTTGGAGGCCAA
GGAGGCCGAGAATATCACGACGGGCTGTGCTGAACACTGCAGCTTGAATGAGAATATCACTGTCCCAGAC
ACCAAAGTTAATTTCTATGCCTGGAAGAGGATGGAGGTCGGGCAGCAGGCCGTAGAAGTCTGGCAGGGCC
TGGCCCTGCTGTCGGAAGCTGTCCTGCGGGGCCAGGCCCTGTTGGTCAACTCTTCCCAGCCGTGGGAGCC
CCTGCAGCTGCATGTGGATAAAGCCGTCAGTGGCCTTCGCAGCCTCACCACTCTGCTTCGGGCTCTGGGA
GCCCAGAAGGAAGCCATCTCCCCTCCAGATGCGGCCTCAGCTGCTCCACTCCGAACAATCACTGCTGACA
CTTTCCGCAAACTCTTCCGAGTCTACTCCAATTTCCTCCGGGGAAAGCTGAAGCTGTACACAGGGGAGGC
CTGCAGGACAGGGGACAGATGA
