>Addgene plasmid #50437 | pLenti4/TO-hEPO | addgene partial sequence | sequence record 77083 | CMV-F
TCAGTGATAGAGATCGTCGACTAGTCCAGTGTGGTGGAATTCTGCAGATATCAACAAGTTTGTACAAAAA
AGCAGGCTTGGAAGGAGTTCGAACCATGGGGGTGCACGAATGTCCTGCCTGGCTGTGGCTTCTCCTGTCC
CTGCTGTCGCTCCCTCTGGGCCTCCCAGTCCTGGGCGCCCCACCACGCCTCATCTGTGACAGCCGAGTCC
TGGAGAGGTACCTCTTGGAGGCCAAGGAGGCCGAGAATATCACGACGGGCTGTGCTGAACACTGCAGCTT
GAATGAGAATATCACTGTCCCAGACACCAAAGTTAATTTCTATGCCTGGAAGAGGATGGAGGTCGGGCAG
CAGGCCGTAGA
