>Addgene plasmid #50437 | pLenti4/TO-hEPO | addgene partial sequence | sequence record 77857 | pBABE-3
TTACTAACCGGTACGCGTAGAATCGAGACCGAGGAGAGGGTTAGGGATAGGCTTACCTTCGAACCGCGGG
CCCTCTAGACTCGAGCGGCCGCCACTGTGCTGGATATCAACCACTTTGTACAAGAAAGCTGGGTTGCGGC
CGCACTCGAGCTATCTGTCCCCTGTCCTGCAGGCCTCCCCTGTGTACAGCTTCAGCTTTCCCCGGAGGAA
ATTGGAGTAGACTCGGAAGAGTTTGCGGAAAGTGTCAGCAGTGATTGTTCGGAGTGGAGCAGCTGAGGCC
GCATCTGGAGGGGAGATGGCTTCCTTCTGGGCTCCCAGAGCCCGAAGCAGAGTGGTGAGGCTGCGAAGGC
CACTGACGGCTTTATCCACATGCAGCTGCAGGGGCTCCCACGGCTGGGAAGAGTTGACCAACAGGGCCTG
GCCCCGCAGGACAGCTTCCGACAGCAGGGCCAGGCCCTGCCAGACTTCTACGGCCTGCTGCCCGACCTCC
ATCCTCTTCCAGGCATAGAAATTAACTTTGGTGTCTGGGACAGTGATATTCTCATTCAAGCTGCAGTGTT
CAGCACAGCCCGTCGTGATATTCTCGGCCTCCTTGGCCTCCAAGAGGTACCTCTCCAGGACTCGGCTGTC
ACAGATGAGGCGTGGTGGGGCGCCCAGGACTGGGAGGCCCAGAGGGAGCGACAGCAGGGACAGGAGAAGC
CACAGCCAGGCAGGACATTCGTGCACCCCCATGGTTCGAACTCCTTCCAAGCCTGCTTTTTTGTACAAAC
TTGTTGATATCTGCAGAATTCCACCACACTGGACTAGTCGACGATCTCTATCACTGATAGGGAGATCTCT
ATCACTGATAGGGAGAGCTCTGCTTATATAGACCTCCCACCGTACACGCCTACCGCCCATTTGCGTCAAT
GGGGCGGAGTTGTTACGACATTTTGGAAAGTCCCGTTGATTTTGGTGCCAAACAAACTCCCATTGACGTC
A
