[The description below was written by a language model from this plasmid's Addgene catalogue record.]
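Description:
pLenti4/TO-hEPO is a lentiviral mammalian expression plasmid of about 9.2 kb, built on Invitrogen's pLenti4/TO/V5-DEST Gateway destination vector from the T-REx tetracycline-regulatable system. It is propagated in bacteria under ampicillin selection, in a recombination-deficient strain (Stbl3) of the kind commonly used to keep lentiviral repeat sequences stable. Transduced mammalian cells are selected with Zeocin. No feature table accompanies the record, so the origin of replication, LTRs, packaging signal and other backbone elements are not itemised here.

The payload is the 582 bp human erythropoietin (EPO) open reading frame, transferred by Gateway recombination from a pDONR-based ORF entry clone. It sits downstream of the CMV/TO promoter, a CMV promoter carrying tetracycline operator sites. In cells that also express the Tet repressor, the repressor binds these operators and holds transcription off. Adding tetracycline or doxycycline releases it and switches on EPO expression. Without the repressor, the promoter would be expected to drive constitutive expression. The ORF keeps its native stop codon, so the V5 epitope encoded downstream in the backbone is not added and the EPO produced is untagged. The depositor's comment on this point names a pLenti6.3/V5-DEST vector rather than the listed pLenti4/TO backbone, a small inconsistency in the record.

The stated purpose is lentiviral delivery of drug-controllable human EPO expression. The associated publication title indicates the setting: human vascular networks genetically engineered for controlled EPO release to induce erythropoiesis.
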