Addgene plasmid #50437: pLenti4/TO-hEPO
Purpose: express human erythropoietin under the control of tetracycline-regulatable CMV promoter using lentiviral delivery system
Depositing lab: Juan Melero-Martin. Depositing organization: Boston Children's Hospital. Publication: Induction of erythropoiesis using human vascular networks genetically engineered for controlled erythropoietin release. Lin RZ, Dreyzin A, Aamodt K, Li D, Jaminet SC, Dudley AC, Melero-Martin JM. Blood. 2011 Nov 17;118(20):5420-8. doi: 10.1182/blood-2011-08-372946. Epub 2011 Sep 21. PubMed 21937702.
Backbone
  Vector backbone: pLenti4/TO/V5-DEST gateway vector
  Backbone manufacturer: Invitrogen
  Backbone size w/o insert (bp): 8598
  Total vector size (bp): 9200
  Vector type: Mammalian Expression, Lentiviral ; Tetracycline-regulatable (T-REx)
  Selectable markers: Zeocin
Growth in bacteria
  Bacterial resistance: Ampicillin, 100 μg/mL
  Growth temperature: 37°C
  Growth strain: Stbl3
  Copy number: Unknown
Gene/Insert
  Gene/Insert name: EPO (alt names: erythropoietin; MVCD2)
  Species: H. sapiens (human)
  Insert size (bp): 582
  Entrez Gene: EPO (a.k.a. DBAL, ECYT5, EP, MVCD2)
  Promoter: CMV/TO
  Cloning method: Gateway Cloning
  Sequencing primers: 5′ CMV-F
Terms and licenses: Academic/Nonprofit Terms; Industry Terms: Not Available to Industry
Depositor comments: Human erythropoietin (hEPO) ORF with stop codon (582 bp; Ultimate ORF clone number IOH7334) from GeneCopoeia ORF cDNA clones in pDONR vector (GeneCopoeia; GC-A1011) Because the stop codon is inserted before V5 epitope, the V5 tag on the pLenti6.3/V5-DEST vector won’t be transcribed.
How to cite: pLenti4/TO-hEPO was a gift from Juan Melero-Martin (Addgene plasmid # 50437 ; http://n2t.net/addgene:50437 ; RRID:Addgene_50437)
